Addgene plasmid #201006: pTn7-SCOUT21.RY
Purpose: pLv1-pUC18R6KT-miniTn7-Gm-mCherry-sYFP2, GmR, ApR
Depositing lab: Philip Poole. Depositing organization: University of Oxford. Publication: Stable, fluorescent markers for tracking synthetic communities and assembly dynamics. Jorrin B, Haskett TL, Knights HE, Martyn A, Underwood TJ, Dolliver J, Ledermann R, Poole PS. Microbiome. 2024 May 7;12(1):81. doi: 10.1186/s40168-024-01792-2. PubMed 38715147.
Backbone
  Vector backbone: pTn7-SCOUT21
  Backbone manufacturer: Philip Poole lab
  Backbone size w/o insert (bp): 5442
  Total vector size (bp): 6334
  Vector type: Bacterial Expression
Growth in bacteria
  Bacterial resistance: Ampicillin and Gentamicin, 100 & 10 μg/mL
  Growth temperature: 37°C
  Growth strain: EC100D pir+
  Copy number: Low Copy
Gene/Insert 1
  Gene/Insert name: mcherry (alt name: monomeric red fluorescent protein)
  Species: Synthetic
  Insert size (bp): 853
  GenBank ID: AAV52164
  Promoter: J23104
  Cloning method: Restriction Enzyme; 5′ cloning site BpiI (destroyed during cloning); 3′ cloning site BpiI (destroyed during cloning)
  Sequencing primers: 5′ Golden Gate Assembly; 3′ Golden Gate Assembly
Gene/Insert 2
  Gene/Insert name: sYFP2 (alt name: mVenus NB)
  Species: Synthetic
  Insert size (bp): 865
  GenBank ID: DQ092361.1
  Promoter: J23104
  Cloning method: Restriction Enzyme; 5′ cloning site BpiI (destroyed during cloning); 3′ cloning site BpiI (destroyed during cloning)
  Sequencing primers: 5′ Golden Gate Assembly; 3′ Golden Gate Assembly
Terms and licenses: Academic/Nonprofit Terms; Industry Terms: Not Available to Industry
Depositor comments: Ec100D pir+ genotype: F- mcrA Δ(mrr-hsdRMS-mcrBC) ϕ80dlacZΔM15 ΔlacX74 recA1 endA1 araD139 Δ(ara, leu)7697 galU galK λ- rpsL nupG pir+(DHRF) Maintains plasmids at ~15 copies per cell. This strain is naturally resistant to streptomycin
How to cite: pTn7-SCOUT21.RY was a gift from Philip Poole (Addgene plasmid # 201006 ; http://n2t.net/addgene:201006 ; RRID:Addgene_201006)
