[The description below was written by a language model from this plasmid's Addgene catalogue record and pLannotate feature annotations shown in this document.]
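Description:
pTn7-SCOUT21.RY is a mini-Tn7 delivery plasmid built on a pUC18R6KT-type backbone and used to place a stable two-colour fluorescent tag in bacterial chromosomes. It replicates from the R6K γ origin, which needs the pi initiator protein, so it is maintained at low copy in a pir+ E. coli host and acts as a suicide vector in recipients lacking pir. Only a fragment of the pUC-type origin is annotated. An incP oriT allows conjugative transfer into target strains. The backbone carries a β-lactamase gene for ampicillin selection, and gentamicin resistance lies within the transposon.

Between the Tn7R and Tn7L ends sits the payload. The gentamicin acetyltransferase gene (aacC1), driven by a class 1 integron Pc promoter, is flanked by FRT sites so that FLP recombinase can remove the marker after integration. Next come two fluorescent protein cassettes assembled by Golden Gate cloning: mCherry on the forward strand and sYFP2 on the reverse strand, arranged convergently. The catalogue lists the constitutive synthetic promoter J23104 for both. The automated annotation labels these short promoter regions as J23119 fragments, probably because the Anderson-family promoters are so similar. Lambda t0 and rrnB T1 terminators insulate the cassette from the surrounding sequence. No Tn7 transposase genes are annotated, so transposition functions would have to be supplied from another source, which the record does not describe.

The associated publication concerns stable fluorescent markers for tracking synthetic microbial communities and their assembly. In that context the red-plus-yellow combination serves as a distinguishable strain barcode. The sequenced record is 6,242 nt, slightly shorter than the 6,334 bp listed in the catalogue.
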