Features (pLannotate 1.2.2; 23 found; start..end, strand, type, name):
      1..109     +  oriT           oriT: incP origin of transfer
    141..516     +  rep_origin     R6K γ ori: γ replication origin from E. coli plasmid R6K; requires the R6K initiator protein pi for replication
    522..754     -  rep_origin     ori (fragment): high-copy-number ColE1/pMB1/pBR322/pUC origin of replication
    925..1785    -  CDS            AmpR: β-lactamase; bla; confers resistance to ampicillin, carbenicillin, and related antibiotics
   1786..1890    -  promoter       AmpR promoter: bla
   2076..2175    +  misc_feature   bom (fragment): basis of mobility region from pBR322
   2181..2249    -  CDS            lacZα (fragment): LacZα fragment of β-galactosidase; lacZ fragment
   2321..2519    -  mobile_element Tn7R (fragment): mini-Tn7 element (right end of the Tn7 transposon) Tn7
   2523..2547    -  misc_feature   MCS (fragment): pBluescript multiple cloning site
   2568..2662    +  terminator     lambda t0 terminator: transcription terminator from phage lambda
   2672..2701    +  CDS            CmR (fragment): chloramphenicol acetyltransferase confers resistance to chloramphenicol
   2765..2851    +  terminator     rrnB T1 terminator: Escherichia coli rrnB; transcription terminator T1 from the E. coli rrnB gene
   2911..2944    +  protein_bind   FRT (minimal): supports FLP-mediated excision but not integration (Turan and Bode, 2011) FLP recombinase from the Saccharomyces cerevisiae 2μ plasmid
   3042..3575    -  CDS            GmR: gentamycin acetyltransferase; aacC1; confers resistance to gentamycin
   3764..3792    -  promoter       Pc promoter: intI1 (promoter lies within the coding sequence); class 1 integron promoter
   3832..3879    +  protein_bind   FRT: FLP-mediated recombination occurs in the 8-bp core sequence TCTAGAAA (Turan and Bode, 2011). FLP recombinase from the Saccharomyces cerevisiae 2μ plasmid
   3956..3981    +  promoter       J23119(SpeI) promoter (fragment): bacterial promoter (Registry of Standard Biological Parts BBa J23119) modified to end with an SpeI site
   4022..4729    +  CDS            mCherry: mCherry is a basic (constitutively fluorescent) red fluorescent protein published in 2004, derived from Discosoma sp.. It is reported to be a very rapidly-maturing monomer with low acid sensitivity.
   4815..5531    -  CDS            SYFP2: SYFP2 is a basic (constitutively fluorescent) yellow fluorescent protein published in 2006, derived from Aequorea victoria. It is reported to be a very rapidly-maturing monomer with moderate acid sensitivity.
   5572..5597    -  promoter       J23119(SpeI) promoter (fragment): bacterial promoter (Registry of Standard Biological Parts BBa J23119) modified to end with an SpeI site
   5639..5733    +  terminator     lambda t0 terminator: transcription terminator from phage lambda
   5774..5939    -  mobile_element Tn7L: mini-Tn7 element (left end of the Tn7 transposon) Tn7
   5972..6026    -  CDS            lacI (fragment): lac repressor; lacI; The lac repressor binds to the lac operator to inhibit transcription in E. coli. This inhibition can be relieved by adding lactose or isopropyl-β-D-thiogalactopyranoside (IPTG).
>Addgene plasmid #201006 | pTn7-SCOUT21.RY | addgene full sequence | sequence record 394921 | Addgene NGS Result
GGGCAGGATAGGTGAAGTAGGCCCACCCGCGAGCGGGTGTTCCTTCTTCACTGTCCCTTATTCGCACCTG
GCGGTGCTCAACGGGAATCCTGCTCTGCGAGGCTGGCCGATAAGCTCTGATAACGCAGGAAAGAACATGG
GCAGTTCAACCTGTTGATAGTACGTACTAAGCTCTCATGTTTCACGTACTAAGCTCTCAAGTTTAACGTA
CTAAGCTCTCATGTTTAACGAACTAAACCCTCATGGCTAACGTACTAAGCTCTCATGGCTAACGTACTAA
GCTCTCATGTTTCACGTACTAAGCTCTCATGTTTGAACAATAAAATTAATATAAATCAGCAACTTAAATA
GCCTCTAAGGTTTTAAGTTTTATAAGAAAAAAAAGAATATATAAGGCTTTTAAAGCTTTTAAGGTTTAAC
GGTTGTGGACAACAAGCCAGGGATGTAACGCACTGAGAAGCCCTTAGAGCCTCTCAAAGCAATTTTGAGT
GACACAGGAACACTTAACGGCTGACAACCGGCTGGTAACAGGATTAGCAGAGCGAGGTATGTAGGCGGTG
CTACAGAGTTCTTGAAGTGGTGGCCTAACTACGGCTACACTAGAAGAACAGTATTTGGTATCTGCGCTCT
GCTGAAGCCAGTTACCTTCGGAAAAAGAGTTGGTAGCTCTTGATCCGGCAAACAAACCACCGCTGGTAGC
GGTGGTTTTTTTGTTTGCAAGCAGCAGATTACGCGCAGAAAAAAAGGATCTCAAGAAGATCCTTTGATCT
TTTCTACGGGGTCTGACGCTCAGTGGAACGAAAACTCACGTTAAGGGATTTTGGTCATGAGATTATCAAA
AAGGATCTTCACCTAGATCCTTTTAAATTAAAAATGAAGTTTTAAATCAATCTAAAGTATATATGAGTAA
ACTTGGTCTGACAGTTACCAATGCTTAATCAGTGAGGCACCTATCTCAGCGATCTGTCTATTTCGTTCAT
CCATAGTTGCCTGACTCCCCGTCGTGTAGATAACTACGATACGGGAGGGCTTACCATCTGGCCCCAGTGC
TGCAATGATACCGCGGGACCCACGCTCACCGGCTCCAGATTTATCAGCAATAAACCAGCCAGCCGGAAGG
GCCGAGCGCAGAAGTGGTCCTGCAACTTTATCCGCCTCCATCCAGTCTATTAATTGTTGCCGGGAAGCTA
GAGTAAGTAGTTCGCCAGTTAATAGTTTGCGCAACGTTGTTGCCATTGCTACAGGCATCGTGGTGTCACG
CTCGTCGTTTGGTATGGCTTCATTCAGCTCCGGTTCCCAACGATCAAGGCGAGTTACATGATCCCCCATG
TTGTGCAAAAAAGCGGTTAGCTCCTTCGGTCCTCCGATCGTTGTCAGAAGTAAGTTGGCCGCAGTGTTAT
CACTCATGGTTATGGCAGCACTGCATAATTCTCTTACTGTCATGCCATCCGTAAGATGCTTTTCTGTGAC
TGGTGAGTACTCAACCAAGTCATTCTGAGAATAGTGTATGCGGCGACCGAGTTGCTCTTGCCCGGCGTCA
ATACGGGATAATACCGCGCCACATAGCAGAACTTTAAAAGTGCTCATCATTGGAAAACGTTCTTCGGGGC
GAAAACTCTCAAGGATCTTACCGCTGTTGAGATCCAGTTCGATGTAACCCACTCGTGCACCCAACTGATC
TTCAGCATCTTTTACTTTCACCAGCGTTTCTGGGTGAGCAAAAACAGGAAGGCAAAATGCCGCAAAAAAG
GGAATAAGGGCGACACGGAAATGTTGAATACTCATACTCTTCCTTTTTCAATATTATTGAAGCATTTATC
AGGGTTATTGTCTCATGAGCGGATACATATTTGAATGTATTTAGAAAAATAAACAAATAGGGGTTCCGCG
TACATTTCCCCGAAAAGTGCCACCTGACGTCTAAGAAACCATTATTATCATGACATTAACCTATAAAAAT
AGGCGTATCACGAGGCCCTTTCGTCTAAGCAGACGGTCACAGCTTGTCTGTAAGCGGATGCCGGGAGCAG
ACAAGCCCGTCAGGGCGCGTCAGCGGGTGTTGGCGGGTGTCGGGGCTGGCTTAACTATGCGGCATCAGAG
CAGATTGTACTGAGAGTGCACCATATGCGGTGTGAAATACCGCACAGATGCGTAAGGAGAAAATACCGCA
TCAGGCGCCATTCGCCATTCAGGCTGCGCAACTGTTGGGAAGGGCGATCGGTGCGGGCCTCTTCGCTATT
ACGCCAGCTAGAGGACCAGCCGCGTAACCTGGCAAAATCGGTTACGGTTGAGTAATAAATGGATGCCCTG
CGTAAGCAGGTGTGGGCGGACAATAAAGTCTTAAACTGAACAAAATAGATCTAAACTATGACAATAAAGT
CTTAAACTAGACAGAATAGTTGTAAACTGAAATCAGTCCAGTTATGCTGTGAAAAAGCATACTGGACTTT
TGTTATGGCTAAAGCAAACTCTTCATTTTCTGAAGTGCAAATTGCCCGTCGTATTAAAGAGGGGCGTGGG
GTTCGAGGTCGACGGTATCGATAAGCTAGCTTAATTAGCTGAGCTTGGACTCCTGTTGATAGATCCAGTA
ATGACCTCAGAACTCCATCTGGATTTGTTCAGAACGCTCGGTTGCCGCCGGGCGTTTTTTATTGGTGAGA
ATCCAAGCTAGACTGCGATGAGTGGCAGGGCGGGGCGTAATTTTTTTAAGGCAGTTATTGGTGCCCTTAA
ACGCCTGGGGTAATGACTCTCTAGCTTGAGGCATCAAATAAAACGAAAGGCTCAGTCGAAAGACTGGGCC
TTTCGTTTTATCTGTTGTTTGTCGGTGAACGCTCTCCTGAGTAGGACAAATCCGCCGCTAGGAGCTTGCG
GCCCGGACGATCGAATTGGGGATCTTGAAGTACCTATTCCGAAGTTCCTATTCTCTAGAAAGTATAGGAA
CTTCAGAGCGCTTTTGAAGCTGATGTGCTTAAAAACTTACTCTTAGTCAATTTACCGAACAACTCCGCGG
CCGGGAAGCCGATCTCGGCTTGAACGAATTGTTAGGTGGCGGTACTTGGGTCGATATCAAAGTGCATCAC
TTCTTCCCGTATGCCCAACTTTGTATAGAGAGCCACTGCGGGATCGTCACCGTAATCTGCTTGCACGTAG
ATCACATAAGCACCAAGCGCGTTGGCCTCATGCTTGAGGAGATTGATGAGCGCGGTGGCAATGCCCTGCC
TCCGGTGCTCTCCGGAGACTGCGAGATCATAGATATAGATCTCACTACGCGGCTGCTCAAACTTGGGCAG
AACGTAAGCCGCGAGAGCGCCAACAACCGCTTCTTGGTCGAAGGCAGCAAGCGCGATGAATGTCTTACTA
CGGAGCAAGTTCCCGAGGTAATCGGAGTCCGGCTGATGTTGGGAGTAGGTGGCTACGTCGCCGAACTCAC
GACCGAAAAGATCAAGAGCAGCCCGCATGGATTTGACTTGGTCAGGGCCGAGCCTACATGTGCGAATGAT
GCCCATACTTGAGCCACCTAACTTTGTTTTAGGGCGACTGCCCTGCTGCGTAACATCGTTGCTGCTGCGT
AACATCGTTGCTGCTCCATAACATCAAACATCGACCCACGGCGTAACGCGCTTGCTGCTTGGATGCCCGA
GGCATAGGCTGTACAAAAAAACAGTCATAACAAGCCATGAAAACCGCCACTGCGCCGTTACCACCGCTGC
GTTCGGTCAAGGTTCTGGACCAGTTGCGTGAGCGCATACGCTACTTGCATTACAGTTTACGAACCGAACA
GGCTTATGTCAATTGCTCCATTGCTGTTGACAAAGGGAATCAGGGGATCTTGAAGTTCCTATTCCGAAGT
TCCTATTCTCTAGAAAGTATAGGAACTTCAGAGCGCTTTTGAAGCTAATTCGAGATCATGCATAATGCCG
AATTCGGATCCGGAGTGCCGAATTCGGATCCGGAGTTGACAGCTAGCTCAGTCCTAGGTATTGTGCTAGC
TACTCTAGAATTAAAGAGGAGAAATTAACCAATGGTGAGCAAGGGCGAGGAGGATAACATGGCCATCATC
AAGGAGTTCATGCGCTTCAAGGTGCACATGGAGGGCTCCGTGAACGGCCACGAGTTCGAGATCGAGGGCG
AGGGCGAGGGCCGCCCCTACGAGGGCACCCAGACCGCCAAGCTGAAGGTGACCAAGGGTGGCCCCCTGCC
CTTCGCCTGGGACATCCTGTCCCCTCAGTTCATGTACGGCTCCAAGGCCTACGTGAAGCACCCCGCCGAC
ATCCCCGACTACTTGAAGCTGTCCTTCCCCGAGGGCTTCAAGTGGGAGCGCGTGATGAACTTCGAGGACG
GCGGCGTGGTGACCGTGACCCAGGACTCCTCCCTGCAGGACGGCGAGTTCATCTACAAGGTGAAGCTGCG
CGGCACCAACTTCCCCTCCGACGGCCCCGTAATGCAGAAGAAAACCATGGGCTGGGAGGCCTCCTCCGAG
CGGATGTACCCCGAGGACGGCGCCCTGAAGGGCGAGATCAAGCAGAGGCTGAAGCTGAAGGACGGCGGCC
ACTACGACGCTGAGGTCAAGACCACCTACAAGGCCAAGAAGCCCGTGCAGCTGCCCGGCGCCTACAACGT
CAACATCAAGTTGGACATCACCTCCCACAACGAGGACTACACCATCGTGGAACAGTACGAACGCGCCGAG
GGCCGCCACTCCACCGGCGGCATGGACGAGCTGTACAAGTAAGCTTCTCGGTACCAAATTCCAGAAAAGA
GGCCTCCCGAAAGGGGGGCCTCTTTTCTGGAATTTGGTACCGAGAAGCTTATTATTTATACAGCTCATCC
ATACCCAGGGTAATACCGGCAGCGGTCACAAACTCCAGCAGCACCATGTGGTCGCGCTTCTCGTTCGGAT
CTTTGCTCAGTTTGCTTTGGTAAGACAGATAATGGTTATCCGGCAACAGGACCGGACCGTCACCAATCGG
GGTGTTTTGCTGGTAATGATCCGCCAGTTGAACACCACCGTCCTCAATGTTGTGACGGATTTTGAAATTC
GCTTTGATGCCATTTTTCTGTTTATCTGCGGTGATGTAAACGTTGTGGGAATTGTAATTGTACTCCAGCT
TGTGACCCAGGATATTGCCATCCTCTTTGAAATCAATACCCTTCAGCTCAATGCGATTCACCAGGGTGTC
GCCTTCGAATTTGACTTCGGCACGCGTCTTGTAGTTACCGTCGTCTTTGAAAAAGATCGTACGCTCCTGC
ACATAGCCTTCTGGCATCGCGCTCTTAAAGAAATCGTGTTGTTTCATGTGGTCCGGATAACGCGCGAAAC
ACTGAACGCCATAACCCAAGGTCGTGACCAGGGTAGGCCACGGGACCGGCAGCTTACCCGTCGTGCAAAT
CAGCTTCAGGGTCAGCTTGCCGTAAGTTGCGTCACCTTCACCCTCACCGCTCACGCTAAACTTATGACCG
TTAACGTCGCCGTCTAATTCAACTAAGATCGGTACTACGCCTGTAAAAAGTTCTTCGCCCTTGCTAACCA
TTGGTTAATTTCTCCTCTTTAATTCTAGAGTAGCTAGCACAATACCTAGGACTGAGCTAGCTGTCAACTC
CACTATAGACCGCAGCGACGGTCTAGGGACCGCTCTTGGACTCCTGTTGATAGATCCAGTAATGACCTCA
GAACTCCATCTGGATTTGTTCAGAACGCTCGGTTGCCGCCGGGCGTTTTTTATTGGTGAGAATCCAGGCA
ATCAATCGTGCTTTCGCGAAGGCCTTGCAGGCCAACCAGATAAGTGAAATCTAGTTCCAAACTATTTTGT
CATTTTTAATTTTCGTATTAGCTTACGACGCTACACCCAGTTCCCATCTATTTTGTCACTCTTCCCTAAA
TAATCCTTAAAAACTCCATTTCCACCCCTCCCAGTTCCCAACTATTTTGTCCGCCCACAGCGGGGCATTT
TTCTTCCTGTTATGTTTGGGCGCTGCATTAATGAATCGGCCAACGCGCGGGGAGAGGCGGTTTGCGTATT
GGGCGCTCTTCCGCTTCCTCGCTCACTGACCCGCTGCGCTCGGTCGTTCGGCTGCGGCGAGCGGTATCAG
GGGATTCCTTAAGGTATACTTTCCGCTGCATAACCCTGCTTCGGGGTCATTATAGCGATTTTTTCGGTAT
ATCCATCCTTTTTCGCACGATATACAGGATTTTGCCAAAGGGTTCGTGTAGACTTTCCTTGGTGTATCCA
ACGGCGTCAGCC
